>Addgene plasmid #57609 | tdEos-EB1-N-18 | depositor partial sequence | sequence record 88761 | insert sequence
GCTAGCGCCACC
[390 nt withheld, positions 13-402]
CAAGGTCAAGAAACTGCAGTGGCTCCTTCCCTTGTTGCTCCAGCTCTGAATAAACCGAAGAAACCTCTCA
CTTCTAGCAGTGCAGCTCCCCAGAGGCCCATCTCAACACAGAGAACCGCTGCGGCTCCTAAGGCTGGCCC
TGGTGTGGTGCGAAAGAACCCTGGTGTGGGCAACGGAGACGACGAGGCAGCTGAGTTGATGCAGCAGGTC
AACGTATTGAAACTTACTGTTGAAGACTTGGAGAAAGAGAGGGATTTCTACTTCGGAAAGCTACGGAACA
TTGAATTGATTTGCCAGGAGAACGAGGGGGAAAACGACCCTGTATTGCAGAGGATTGTAGACATTCTGTA
TGCCACAGATGAAGGCTTTGTGATACCTGATGAAGGGGGCCCACAGGAGGAGCAAGAAGAGTATAGCAGC
GGTGGAGCAAGCGCAGCCAGTGGTAGCGCGGATCCACCGGTCGCCACCATGAGTGCGATTAAGCCAGACA
TGAAGATCAACCTCCGTATGGAAGGCAACGTAAACGGGCACCACTTTGTGATCGACGGAGATGGTACAGG
CAAGCCTTTTGAGGGAAAACAGAGTATGGATCTTGAAGTCAAAGAGGGCGGACCTCTGCCTTTTGCCTTT
GATATCCTGACCACTGCATTCCATTACGGCAACAGGGTATTCGCCGAATATCCAGACCACATACAAGACT
ATTTTAAGCAGTCGTTTCCTAAGGGGTATTCGTGGGAACGAAGCTTGACTTTCGAAGACGGGGGCATTTG
CATTGCCAGAAACGACATAACAATGGAAGGGGACACTTTCTATAATAAAGTTCGATTTCACGGTGTAAAC
TTTCCCGCCAATGGTCCAGTTATGCAGAAGAAGACGCTGAAATGGGAGCCCTCCACTGAGAAAATGTATG
TGCGTGATGGAGTGCTGACTGGTGATATTCGCATGGCTTTGTTGCTTGAAGGAAATGCCCATTACCGATG
TGACTTCAGAACTACTTACAAAGCTAAGGAGAAGGGTGTCAAGTTACCAGGCTACCACTTTGTGGACCAC
TGCATTGAGATTTTAAGCCATGACAAAGATTACAACAAGGTTAAGCTGTATGAGCATGCTGTTGCTCATT
CTGGATTGCCTGACAATGCCAGACGATCCGGTAGCGGTCACGGTACTGGTTCTACTGGTTCTGGTTCTTC
TGAGAGTGCGATTAAGCCAGACATGAAGATCAACCTCCGTATGGAAGGCAACGTAAACGGGCACCACTTT
GTGATCGACGGAGATGGTACAGGCAAGCCTTTTGAGGGAAAACAGAGTATGGATCTTGAAGTCAAAGAGG
GCGGACCTCTGCCTTTTGCCTTTGATATCCTGACCACTGCATTCCATTACGGCAACAGGGTATTCGCCGA
ATATCCAGACCACATACAAGACTATTTTAAGCAGTCGTTTCCTAAGGGGTATTCGTGGGAACGAAGCTTG
ACTTTCGAAGACGGGGGCATTTGCATTGCCAGAAACGACATAACAATGGAAGGGGACACTTTCTATAATA
AAGTTCGATTTCACGGTGTAAACTTTCCCGCCAATGGTCCAGTTATGCAGAAGAAGACGCTGAAATGGGA
GCCCTCCACTGAGAAAATGTATGTGCGTGATGGAGTGCTGACTGGTGATATTCGCATGGCTTTGTTGCTT
GAAGGAAATGCCCATTACCGATGTGACTTCAGAACTACTTACAAAGCTAAGGAGAAGGGTGTCAAGTTAC
CAGGCTACCACTTTGTGGACCACTGCATTGAGATTTTAAGCCATGACAAAGATTACAACAAGGTTAAGCT
GTATGAGCATGCTGTTGCTCATTCTGGATTGCCTGACAATGCCAGACGATAAGCGGCCGCGACTCTAGAT
CATAATCAGCCATACCACA
