[The description below was written by a language model from this plasmid's Addgene catalogue record.]
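Description:
tdEos-EB1-N-18 is a mammalian expression plasmid built on the tdEos-N1 backbone (about 4.75 kb without the insert). It encodes human EB1 (gene MAPRE1), a microtubule end-binding protein, fused to the fluorescent protein tdEos. Expression is driven by the CMV promoter, a strong constitutive promoter in most mammalian cell lines. The tag is supplied by the backbone at the C terminus of the insert, so EB1 lies upstream and tdEos follows it. The "N-18" in the name probably denotes an 18-residue linker between the two parts, but the record does not say so explicitly. A sequencing primer site in an SV40 polyadenylation region implies that the transcript ends at an SV40 polyA signal. The plasmid is maintained in E. coli at high copy number under kanamycin selection. It also carries a neomycin resistance marker, which allows G418 selection of stably transfected mammalian cells. No feature table is provided, so the origin of replication and the exact arrangement of the resistance cassette are not documented here.

The stated purpose is to localise a microtubule end-binding protein. EB1 is known to accumulate at growing microtubule plus ends, so a fluorescent fusion lets those ends be followed in living cells. tdEos is a tandem-dimer form of the photoconvertible protein Eos. The two recorded excitation/emission pairs correspond to its two states: 505/516 nm for the green form and 569/581 nm for the red form. Eos proteins are generally switched from green to red by violet or near-UV light, which makes fusions like this one suitable for optical highlighting, pulse-chase tracking of a selected protein pool, and single-molecule localisation microscopy. The record itself lists only localisation as the use.
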