Addgene plasmid #57609: tdEos-EB1-N-18
Purpose: Localization: MT End Binding Protein, Excitation: 505 / 569, Emission: 516 / 581
Depositing lab: Michael Davidson. Depositing organization: Florida State University, Tallahassee.
Backbone
  Vector backbone: tdEos-N1
  Backbone size w/o insert (bp): 4750
  Vector type: Mammalian Expression
  Selectable markers: Neomycin (select with G418)
Growth in bacteria
  Bacterial resistance: Kanamycin, 50 μg/mL
  Growth temperature: 37°C
  Growth strain: DH5alpha
  Copy number: High Copy
Gene/Insert
  Gene/Insert name: EB1 (alt name: NM_012325.2)
  Species: H. sapiens (human)
  Entrez Gene: MAPRE1 (a.k.a. EB1)
  Promoter: CMV
  Tag / fusion protein: tdEos (C terminal on backbone)
  Cloning method: Unknown
  Sequencing primers: 5′ CMV-F; 3′ SV40pA-R
Terms and licenses: Academic/Nonprofit Terms; Industry Terms
Depositor comments: . Excitation = 505 / 569; Emission = 516 / 581
How to cite: tdEos-EB1-N-18 was a gift from Michael Davidson (Addgene plasmid # 57609 ; http://n2t.net/addgene:57609 ; RRID:Addgene_57609)
